Addgene plasmid #128605: 24xMoonTag-kif18b-STOP-24xSunTag-linker-24xPP7 (3’UTR translation reporter)
Purpose: Expresses 24xgp41 peptide array (MoonTag peptide array), followed by kif18b gene, STOP codon, 24xgcn4 peptide array (SunTag peptide array), linker and 24 repeats of PP7 hairpins.
Depositing lab: Marvin Tanenbaum. Depositing organization: Hubrecht Institute. Publication: Multi-Color Single-Molecule Imaging Uncovers Extensive Heterogeneity in mRNA Decoding. Boersma S, Khuperkar D, Verhagen BMP, Sonneveld S, Grimm JB, Lavis LD, Tanenbaum ME. Cell. 2019 Jun 5. pii: S0092-8674(19)30499-4. doi: 10.1016/j.cell.2019.05.001. PubMed 31178119.
Backbone
  Vector backbone: pcDNA4/TO
  Vector type: Mammalian Expression
  Selectable markers: Zeocin
Growth in bacteria
  Bacterial resistance: Ampicillin, 100 μg/mL
  Growth temperature: 37°C
  Growth strain: DH5alpha
  Copy number: Unknown
Gene/Insert 1
  Gene/Insert name: 24xMoonTag (alt name: 24x gp41)
  Promoter: Pcmv
  Cloning method: Restriction Enzyme; 5′ cloning site HindIII (not destroyed); 3′ cloning site AgeI (not destroyed)
  Sequencing primers: 5′ cgcaaatgggcggtaggcgtg
Gene/Insert 2
  Gene/Insert name: kinesin family member 18b
  Species: H. sapiens (human)
  Entrez Gene: KIF18B
Gene/Insert 3
  Gene/Insert name: 24xSunTag (alt name: 24xgcn4)
Terms and licenses: Academic/Nonprofit Terms; Industry Terms: Not Available to Industry
Depositor comments: The plasmid has 24xSunTag and 24 repeats of PP7 hairpins in 3'UTR
How to cite: 24xMoonTag-kif18b-STOP-24xSunTag-linker-24xPP7 (3’UTR translation reporter) was a gift from Marvin Tanenbaum (Addgene plasmid # 128605 ; http://n2t.net/addgene:128605 ; RRID:Addgene_128605)
