[The description below was written by a language model from this plasmid's Addgene catalogue record and pLannotate feature annotations shown in this document.]
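Description:
24xMoonTag-kif18b-STOP-24xSunTag-linker-24xPP7 is a mammalian expression plasmid of about 13 kb built on pcDNA4/TO and designed as a live-cell reporter of translation in a 3′UTR. It is propagated in E. coli through a high-copy ColE1/pUC-type origin with ampicillin resistance, and also carries an f1 origin. For selection in mammalian cells, an SV40 promoter (paired with the bacterial EM7 promoter) drives the Sh ble gene conferring Zeocin resistance, followed by an SV40 polyadenylation signal. The reporter transcript is driven by the CMV enhancer/promoter. Short tet operator matches lie immediately downstream of it, consistent with the tetracycline-repressible design of this backbone, so expression should be inducible in cells that supply Tet repressor. The transcript ends at the bGH polyadenylation signal.

The main open reading frame encodes 24 copies of the gp41-derived MoonTag peptide, which is recognised by the 2H10 nanobody, fused to human KIF18B and closed by a stop codon. Downstream of that stop, and therefore in the 3′UTR according to the depositor, lie 24 copies of the GCN4-based SunTag peptide, which is bound by an scFv, then a linker and 24 PP7 hairpins. The automated annotation detects only a few of the repeated peptide units and does not label the PP7 hairpins. A regularly spaced series of short matches called as cloning-site fragments occupies the position where the PP7 array would be expected. The annotation also finds a TagBFP coding sequence between the SunTag array and this region, which probably corresponds to the "linker", although the record does not say so.

Fluorescent PP7 coat protein binding to the hairpins allows individual mRNAs to be visualised. MoonTag signal then reports normal translation of the main frame, while SunTag signal reveals ribosomes translating past the stop codon or within the 3′UTR. The two sequence records differ by only three nucleotides in length.
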