Features (pLannotate 1.2.2; 43 found; start..end, strand, type, name):
     28..80      -  misc_feature   bom (fragment): basis of mobility region from pBR322
    235..614     +  enhancer       CMV enhancer: human cytomegalovirus immediate early enhancer
    615..818     +  promoter       CMV promoter: human cytomegalovirus (CMV) immediate early promoter
    820..839     +  promoter       PLtetO-1 promoter (fragment): modified phage lambda PL promoter with tet operator sites (Lutz and Bujard, 1997)
    841..860     +  promoter       PLtetO-1 promoter (fragment): modified phage lambda PL promoter with tet operator sites (Lutz and Bujard, 1997)
    868..901     +  promoter       TRE3GV promoter (fragment): 3rd-generation Tet-responsive promoter that can be activated by binding of Tet-On® 3G, optimized for retroviral and lentiviral vectors
   1002..1046    +  CDS            gp41 peptide: antigenic peptide corresponding to amino acids 655 to 669 of the HIV envelope protein gp41 (Lutje Hulsik et al., 2013) recognized by the 2H10 single-chain llama nanobody
   1488..1526    +  CDS            gp41 peptide (fragment): antigenic peptide corresponding to amino acids 655 to 669 of the HIV envelope protein gp41 (Lutje Hulsik et al., 2013) recognized by the 2H10 single-chain llama nanobody
   1551..1586    +  CDS            gp41 peptide (fragment): antigenic peptide corresponding to amino acids 655 to 669 of the HIV envelope protein gp41 (Lutje Hulsik et al., 2013) recognized by the 2H10 single-chain llama nanobody
   1605..1646    +  CDS            gp41 peptide (fragment): antigenic peptide corresponding to amino acids 655 to 669 of the HIV envelope protein gp41 (Lutje Hulsik et al., 2013) recognized by the 2H10 single-chain llama nanobody
   1782..1820    +  CDS            gp41 peptide (fragment): antigenic peptide corresponding to amino acids 655 to 669 of the HIV envelope protein gp41 (Lutje Hulsik et al., 2013) recognized by the 2H10 single-chain llama nanobody
   2436..4997    +  CDS            KIF18B: KI18B_HUMAN - Experimental evidence at protein level: Swiss-Prot protein existence level 1. In complex with KIF2C, constitutes the major microtubule plus-end depolymerizing activity in mitotic cells. Its major role may be to transport KIF2C and/or MAPRE1 along microtubules. From Homo sapiens (Human).
   5046..5102    +  CDS            GCN4_v4: GCN4 peptide optimized to improve solubility while preserving binding to an scFv-GFP fusion protein (Tanenbaum et al., 2014)
   5420..5443    +  CDS            GCN4_v4 (fragment): GCN4 peptide optimized to improve solubility while preserving binding to an scFv-GFP fusion protein (Tanenbaum et al., 2014)
   5712..5734    +  CDS            GCN4_v4 (fragment): GCN4 peptide optimized to improve solubility while preserving binding to an scFv-GFP fusion protein (Tanenbaum et al., 2014)
   6784..7479    +  CDS            TagBFP: TagBFP is a basic (constitutively fluorescent) blue fluorescent protein published in 2008, derived from Entacmaea quadricolor. It is reported to be a very rapidly-maturing monomer with very low acid sensitivity.
   7562..7580    -  misc_feature   MCS (fragment): pUC18/19 multiple cloning site
   7683..7701    -  misc_feature   MCS (fragment): pUC18/19 multiple cloning site
   7804..7822    -  misc_feature   MCS (fragment): pUC18/19 multiple cloning site
   7925..7943    -  misc_feature   MCS (fragment): pUC18/19 multiple cloning site
   8046..8064    -  misc_feature   MCS (fragment): pUC18/19 multiple cloning site
   8167..8185    -  misc_feature   MCS (fragment): pUC18/19 multiple cloning site
   8288..8306    -  misc_feature   MCS (fragment): pUC18/19 multiple cloning site
   8409..8427    -  misc_feature   MCS (fragment): pUC18/19 multiple cloning site
   8530..8548    -  misc_feature   MCS (fragment): pUC18/19 multiple cloning site
   8651..8669    -  misc_feature   MCS (fragment): pUC18/19 multiple cloning site
   8772..8790    -  misc_feature   MCS (fragment): pUC18/19 multiple cloning site
   8893..8911    -  misc_feature   MCS (fragment): pUC18/19 multiple cloning site
   9064..9288    +  polyA_signal   bGH poly(A) signal: bovine growth hormone polyadenylation signal
   9292..9313    +  promoter       SV40 promoter (fragment): SV40 enhancer and early promoter
   9334..9762    +  rep_origin     f1 ori (sequence partly withheld): f1 bacteriophage origin of replication; arrow indicates direction of (+) strand synthesis
   9776..10105   +  promoter       SV40 promoter: SV40 enhancer and early promoter
  10153..10200   +  promoter       EM7 promoter: synthetic bacterial promoter&nbsp
  10219..10593   +  CDS            BleoR: antibiotic-binding protein; Sh ble from Streptoalloteichus hindustanus; confers resistance to bleomycin, phleomycin, and Zeocin™
  10603..10728   +  CDS            ble (fragment): BLE_KLEPN - Experimental evidence at protein level: Swiss-Prot protein existence level 1. Binding protein with a strong affinity to the bleomycin family of antibiotics. Binds to CL990; an antimitotic-antibiotic compound. From Klebsiella pneumoniae.
  10723..10844   +  polyA_signal   SV40 poly(A) signal: SV40 polyadenylation signal
  10915..10937   -  protein_bind   lac operator (fragment): The lac repressor binds to the lac operator to inhibit transcription in E. coli. This inhibition can be relieved by adding lactose or isopropyl-β-D-thiogalactopyranoside (IPTG). lac repressor encoded by lacI
  10941..10971   -  promoter       lac promoter: promoter for the E. coli lac operon
  10986..11007   -  protein_bind   CAP binding site: CAP binding activates transcription in the presence of cAMP. E. coli catabolite activator protein
  11020..11112   -  CDS            lacI (fragment): lac repressor; lacI; The lac repressor binds to the lac operator to inhibit transcription in E. coli. This inhibition can be relieved by adding lactose or isopropyl-β-D-thiogalactopyranoside (IPTG).
  11295..11880   -  rep_origin     ori: high-copy-number ColE1/pMB1/pBR322/pUC origin of replication
  12051..12911   -  CDS            AmpR: β-lactamase; bla; confers resistance to ampicillin, carbenicillin, and related antibiotics
  12912..13016   -  promoter       AmpR promoter: bla
>Addgene plasmid #128605 | 24xMoonTag-kif18b-STOP-24xSunTag-linker-24xPP7 (3’UTR translation reporter) | depositor full sequence | sequence record 246831 | 24xMoonTag-kif18b-STOP-24xSunTag-linker-24xPP7 (3’UTR translation reporter) sequence 13047 bps
GACGGATCGGGAGATCTCCCGATCCCCTATGGTGCACTCTCAGTACAATCTGCTCTGATGCCGCATAGTT
AAGCCAGTATCTGCTCCCTGCTTGTGTGTTGGAGGTCGCTGAGTAGTGCGCGAGCAAAATTTAAGCTACA
ACAAGGCAAGGCTTGACCGACAATTGCATGAAGAATCTGCTTAGGGTTAGGCGTTTTGCGCTGCTTCGCG
ATGTACGGGCCAGATATACGCGTTGACATTGATTATTGACTAGTTATTAATAGTAATCAATTACGGGGTC
ATTAGTTCATAGCCCATATATGGAGTTCCGCGTTACATAACTTACGGTAAATGGCCCGCCTGGCTGACCG
CCCAACGACCCCCGCCCATTGACGTCAATAATGACGTATGTTCCCATAGTAACGCCAATAGGGACTTTCC
ATTGACGTCAATGGGTGGAGTATTTACGGTAAACTGCCCACTTGGCAGTACATCAAGTGTATCATATGCC
AAGTACGCCCCCTATTGACGTCAATGACGGTAAATGGCCCGCCTGGCATTATGCCCAGTACATGACCTTA
TGGGACTTTCCTACTTGGCAGTACATCTACGTATTAGTCATCGCTATTACCATGGTGATGCGGTTTTGGC
AGTACATCAATGGGCGTGGATAGCGGTTTGACTCACGGGGATTTCCAAGTCTCCACCCCATTGACGTCAA
TGGGAGTTTGTTTTGGCACCAAAATCAACGGGACTTTCCAAAATGTCGTAACAACTCCGCCCCATTGACG
CAAATGGGCGGTAGGCGTGTACGGTGGGAGGTCTATATAAGCAGAGCTCTCCCTATCAGTGATAGAGATC
TCCCTATCAGTGATAGAGATCGTCGACGAGCTCGTTTAGTGAACCGTCAGATCGCCTGGAGACGCCATCC
ACGCTGTTTTGACCTCCATAGAAGACACCGGGACCGATCCAGCCTCCGGACTCTAGCGTTTAAACTTAAG
CTTGCCACCATGCGTACGGGCAAGAATGAGCAGGAACTGCTGGAACTGGACAAATGGGCAAGCCTGGGGA
GCGGCTCCGGAAAGAACGAGCAGGAACTGCTGGAACTGGACAAGTGGGCTTCTCTGGGCTCCGGGTCCGG
GAAAAACGAACAGGAGCTGCTGGAGCTGGATAAGTGGGCCAGCCTGGGCTCCGGGTCCGGGAAGAATGAA
CAGGAACTGCTGGAACTGGATAAATGGGCATCTCTGGGCAGCGGGTCCGGAAAGAATGAACAGGAGCTGC
TGGAACTGGACAAGTGGGCATCCCTGGGGAGCGGGTCCGGAAAGAATGAACAGGAACTGCTGGAACTGGA
TAAGTGGGCATCCCTGGGAAGCGGCTCCGGAAAAAACGAGCAGGAGCTGCTGGAGCTGGACAAGTGGGCC
TCTCTGGGCTCCGGCTCCGGGAAGAATGAACAGGAGCTGCTGGAACTGGATAAGTGGGCATCTCTGGGGT
CCGGAAGCGGTAAAAACGAGCAGGAACTGCTGGAACTGGACAAGTGGGCAAGCCTGGGGTCTGGCTCCGG
CAAAAACGAACAGGAACTGCTGGAACTGGACAAATGGGCCAGCCTGGGCTCCGGGTCCGGGAAAAATGAG
CAGGAACTGCTGGAACTGGATAAATGGGCGAGCCTGGGCAGCGGGTCCGGAAAAAACGAACAGGAGCTGC
TGGAGCTGGACAAATGGGCGAGTCTGGGCTCCGGAAGCGGCAAGAATGAACAGGAACTGCTGGAGCTGGA
CAAATGGGCCAGCCTGGGCAGCGGCTCCGGAAAGAATGAGCAGGAACTGCTGGAGCTGGACAAATGGGCA
TCTCTGGGCTCCGGCTCCGGGAAAAACGAGCAGGAACTGCTGGAGCTGGACAAGTGGGCTTCCCTGGGCA
GCGGCTCCGGAAAAAATGAACAGGAACTGCTGGAACTGGACAAGTGGGCCAGCCTGGGGTCCGGGTCTGG
GAAGAACGAGCAGGAACTGCTGGAGCTGGACAAGTGGGCATCTCTGGGGTCTGGCTCTGGCAAGAACGAG
CAGGAACTGCTGGAACTGGACAAGTGGGCGAGCCTGGGCAGCGGGTCTGGCAAGAATGAACAGGAGCTGC
TGGAACTGGACAAATGGGCCAGCCTGGGGTCTGGGTCTGGAAAGAATGAGCAGGAACTGCTGGAGCTGGA
CAAGTGGGCATCTCTGGGCTCTGGGTCTGGCAAGAACGAGCAGGAGCTGCTGGAGCTGGATAAGTGGGCA
TCCCTGGGGTCCGGGTCCGGCAAGAATGAACAGGAGCTGCTGGAGCTGGATAAATGGGCATCCCTGGGCT
CTGGGTCTGGGAAGAATGAGCAGGAGCTGCTGGAACTGGATAAGTGGGCGAGCCTGGGCAGCGGGTCTGG
CAAGAATGAGCAGGAACTGCTGGAGCTGGACAAGTGGGCTTCTCTGCACCGGTCAGCAGTGGAGGACAGC
ACGCTGCAAGTAGTGGTACGGGTGCGGCCCCCCACCCCTCGGGAGCTGGACAGTCAGCGGCGGCCAGTGG
TTCAGGTGGTGGACGAGCGGGTGCTGGTGTTTAACCCTGAGGAGCCCGATGGAGGGTTCCCTGGCCTGAA
ATGGGGTGGCACCCATGATGGCCCCAAGAAGAAGGGCAAAGACCTGACGTTTGTCTTTGACCGGGTCTTT
GGCGAGGCGGCCACCCAACAGGACGTGTTCCAGCACACCACGCACAGCGTCCTGGACAGCTTCCTCCAGG
GCTACAACTGCTCAGTGTTTGCCTACGGGGCCACCGGGGCTGGGAAGACACACACCATGCTGGGAAGGGA
GGGGGACCCCGGCATCATGTACCTGACCACCGTGGAACTGTACAGGCGCCTGGAGGCCCGCCAGCAGGAG
AAGCACTTCGAGGTGCTCATCAGCTACCAGGAGGTGTATAATGAACAGATCCATGACCTCCTGGAGCCCA
AGGGGCCCCTTGCCATCCGCGAGGACCCCGACAAGGGGGTGGTGGTGCAAGGACTTTCTTTCCACCAGCC
AGCCTCAGCCGAGCAGCTGCTGGAGATACTGACCAGGGGGAACCGTAACCGCACGCAGCACCCCACTGAT
GCCAACGCGACTTCCTCCCGCTCCCATGCCATCTTCCAGATCTTTGTGAAGCAGCAGGACCGGGTTCCAG
GACTGACCCAGGCTGTCCAGGTGGCCAAGATGAGCCTGATTGACCTGGCTGGCTCAGAGCGGGCATCCAG
CACCCATGCGAAGGGGGAGCGGCTGCGGGAGGGGGCCAACATCAACCGCTCTCTGCTGGCGCTCATCAAC
GTCCTCAATGCCTTGGCCGATGCAAAGGGCCGCAAGACCGCTGTGCCCTACGCGGACAGCGCACTGACCC
GCCTGCTCAAAGACTCCCTCGGGGGCAACTGCCGCACAGTGATGATCGCTGCCATCAGCCCCTCCAGCCT
GACCTACGAGGACACGTATAATACCCTCAAATATGCCGACCGGGCCAAGGAGATCAGGCTCTCGCTGAAG
AGCAATGTGACCAGCCTGGACTGTCACATCAGCCAGTATGCTACCATCTGCCAACAGCTCCAGGCTGAGG
TAGCCGCTCTGAGGAAGAAGCTCCAAGTGTATGAGGGGGGAGGCCAGCCCCCACCACAGGACCTCCCAGG
ATCTCCCAAGTCGGGACCACCACCAGAACACCTTCCCAGCTCCCCCTTGCCACCCCACCCTCCCAGCCAG
CCCTGCACCCCAGAGCTCCCTGCAGGGCCTAGAGCCCTTCAAGAGGAGAGTCTGGGGATGGAGGCCCAGG
TGGAGAGGGCCATGGAAGGGAACTCTTCAGACCAGGAGCAGTCCCCAGAGGATGAGGATGAAGGCCCAGC
TGAGGAGGTTCCAACCCAGATGCCAGAGCAGAACCCCACACATGCACTGCCAGAGTCCCCTCGCCTGACC
CTGCAGCCCAAGCCAGTCGTGGGCCACTTCTCAGCACGGGAACTGGATGGGGACCGTTCTAAGCGGTTGG
CCCTAAAGGTGCTGTGCGTTGCCCAGCGGCAGTACTCCCTGCTCCAAGCAGCCAACCTCCTGACGCCCGA
CATGATCACAGAGTTTGAGACCCTACAGCAGCTGGTGCAAGAGGAAAAAATTGAGCCTGGGGCAGAGGCC
TTGAGGACTTCAGGCCTGGCCAGGGGGGCACCTCTGGCTCAGGAGCTGTGTTCAGAGTCAAAGCCTCCAG
GATACACTGGCCCTGTGACCCGGACTATGGCGAGGCGACTGAGTGGCCCCCTGCACACCCTGGGAATCCC
GCCTGGACCCAACTGCACCCCAGCCCAGGGGTCCCGATGGCCCATGGAGAAGAAGAGGAGGAGACCAAGC
GCCTTGGAGGCAGACAGTCCCATGGCCCCAAAGCGGGGCACCAAGCGCCAGCGCCAGTCCTTCCTGCCCT
GCCTAAGGAGAGGGTCTCTGCCTGACACCCAACCTTCACAGGGGCCCAGCACCCCCAAAGGAGAAAGGGC
CTCCTCCCCCTGCCATTCCCCTCGCGTTTGCCCAGCCACAGTCATCAAAAGCCGGGTGCCCCTGGGCCCT
TCCGCCATGCAGAACTGCTCCACCCCGCTGGCTCTGCCCACTCGAGACCTCAATGCCACCTTTGATCTCT
CTGAGGAGCCTCCCTCAAAGCCCAGTTTCCATGAATGCATTGGCTGGGACAAAATACCCCAGGAGCTGAG
CAGGCTGGACCAGCCCTTCATCCCCAGGGCACCTGTGCCCCTGTTCACCATGAAGGGCCCCAAGCCAACA
TCTTCCCTCCCTGGGACCTCTGCCTGCAAGAAGAAGCGCGTTGCGAGTTCCTCAGTCTCCCATGGCCGCA
GCCGCATCGCCCGCCTCCCCAGCAGCACTTTGAAGAGGCCAGCTGGGCCCCTTGTACTCCCAGAGCTGCC
CTTGAGTCCCCTGTGCCCTAGCAACCGGAGGAATGGAAAGGACCTCATCAGGGTGGGGAGAGCACTCTCA
GCAGGGAACGGCGTCACCAAGGTGTCCGATATCTGAATCGATGGAGGTGGATCTGGAGGTGGAGGTTCTG
GAGGAGAAGAACTTTTGAGCAAGAATTATCATCTTGAGAACGAAGTGGCTCGTCTTAAGAAAGGTTCTGG
CAGTGGAGAAGAACTGCTTTCAAAGAATTACCACCTGGAAAATGAGGTAGCTAGACTGAAAAAGGGGAGC
GGAAGTGGGGAGGAGTTGCTGAGCAAAAATTATCATTTGGAGAACGAAGTAGCACGACTAAAGAAAGGGT
CCGGATCGGGTGAGGAGTTACTCTCGAAAAATTATCATCTCGAAAACGAAGTGGCTCGGCTAAAAAAGGG
CAGTGGTTCTGGAGAAGAGCTATTATCTAAAAACTACCACCTCGAAAATGAGGTGGCACGCTTAAAAAAG
GGAAGTGGCAGTGGTGAAGAGCTACTATCCAAGAATTATCATCTTGAGAACGAGGTAGCGCGTTTGAAGA
AGGGTTCCGGCTCAGGAGAGGAACTGCTCTCGAAGAACTATCATCTTGAAAATGAGGTCGCTCGATTAAA
AAAGGGATCGGGCAGTGGTGAGGAACTACTTTCAAAGAATTACCACCTCGAAAACGAAGTAGCTCGATTA
AAGAAAGGTTCAGGGTCGGGTGAAGAATTACTGAGTAAAAATTATCATCTGGAAAATGAGGTAGCGAGAC
TAAAAAAGGGGAGTGGTTCTGGCGAAGAGTTGCTATCGAAAAATTATCATCTTGAGAACGAAGTTGCTAG
GCTCAAAAAGGGCTCAGGCTCAGGCGAGGAGTTGCTCTCGAAAAACTACCACTTGGAAAATGAGGTCGCG
AGGTTGAAAAAGGGGAGCGGGTCGGGCGAGGAGTTATTGAGCAAAAACTATCATTTAGAGAACGAAGTCG
CGCGCTTAAAGAAAGGCTCGGGCTCGGGCGAAGAACTCTTATCGAAGAACTACCACCTCGAAAATGAGGT
CGCCAGGTTGAAAAAGGGCAGTGGCAGCGGGGAGGAACTCTTGAGCAAGAACTACCACTTGGAGAATGAG
GTCGCGAGATTGAAGAAAGGGTCGGGGAGCGGCGAGGAATTGCTCAGCAAGAATTATCATTTGGAGAACG
AAGTCGCCAGGCTCAAGAAAGGCTCGGGGTCGGGGGAGGAATTGTTGAGTAAAAACTACCACTTGGAAAA
TGAAGTCGCCAGGCTCAAAAAAGGGAGTGGGAGCGGCGAAGAGTTATTGAGCAAAAATTACCACTTGGAG
AACGAAGTGGCAAGGCTCAAGAAAGGGAGCGGCAGCGGGGAGGAGCTCTTATCGAAGAACTACCACTTAG
AGAATGAAGTCGCCCGCTTGAAGAAAGGCTCGGGGAGCGGGGAAGAGCTCTTGAGCAAGAACTACCACTT
GGAAAATGAGGTGGCGCGCTTGAAGAAAGGGAGCGGGAGCGGGGAAGAGTTACTATCTAAGAATTATCAT
CTCGAGAACGAGGTGGCTCGACTAAAGAAGGGCTCCGGCAGTGGGGAGGAACTCCTGTCGAAGAACTATC
ATCTTGAAAATGAGGTTGCAAGACTTAAAAAGGGGTCCGGATCAGGTGAGGAACTACTCAGTAAGAATTA
CCACCTGGAAAACGAAGTTGCACGTTTGAAGAAAGGATCAGGATCAGGCGAAGAACTGCTCTCAAAAGAT
TATCATTTGGAAAATGAGGTTGCACGTTTAAAAAAGGGAAGTGGCAGTGGTGAGGAACTTCTGTCGAAAA
ATTATCATCTCGAGAATGAAGTAGCCCGACTTAAAAAGGGTTCTGGCTCGGGTCAGCGGCCGCAGCGAGC
TCATTCGGGAGAACATGCACATCAAGCTATACATGGAGGGCACCGTGGACAACCATCACTTCAAGTGCAC
ATCCGAGGGCGAAGGCAAGCCCTACGAGGGCACCCAGACCATCAGAATCAAGGTGGTCGAGGGCGGCCCT
CTCCCCTTCGCCTTCGACATCCTGGCTACGAGCTTCCTCTACGGCAGCAAGACCTTCATCAACCACACCC
AGGGCATCCCCGACTTCTTCAAGCAGTCCTTCCCTCAGGGCTTCACATGGGAGAGAGTCACCACATACGA
AGACGGGGGCGTGCTCACCGCTACCCAGGACACCAGCCTCCAGGACGGCTGCCTCATCTACAACGTCAAG
ATCAGAGGGGTCAACTTCACATCCAACGGCCCTGTCATGCAGAAGAAAACACTCGGCTGGGAGGCCTTCA
CCGAGACGCTGTACCCCGCCGACGGCGGCCTGGAAGGTAGAAACGACATGGCCCTCAAGCTCGTGGGCGG
GAGCCATCTCATCGCAAACATCAAGACCACATACAGATCCAAGAAACCCGCAAAGAACCTCAAGATGCCT
GGCGTCTACTATGTGGACTACAGACTGGAAAGAATCAAGGAGGCCAACAACGAGACCTACGTCGAGCAGC
ACGAGGTGGCAGTGGCCAGATACTGCGACCTCCCAAGCAAACTGGGGCACAAACTCAATGCTAGCTAATG
ATCAGTTGTACAGGTACCGGATCCTAAGGTACCTAATTGCCTAGAAAGGAGCAGACGATATGGCGTCGCT
CCCTGCAGGTCGACTCTAGAAACCAGCAGAGCATATGGGCTCGCTGGCTGCAGTATTCCCGGGTTCATTA
GATCCTAAGGTACCTAATTGCCTAGAAAGGAGCAGACGATATGGCGTCGCTCCCTGCAGGTCGACTCTAG
AAACCAGCAGAGCATATGGGCTCGCTGGCTGCAGTATTCCCGGGTTCATTAGATCCTAAGGTACCTAATT
GCCTAGAAAGGAGCAGACGATATGGCGTCGCTCCCTGCAGGTCGACTCTAGAAACCAGCAGAGCATATGG
GCTCGCTGGCTGCAGTATTCCCGGGTTCATTAGATCCTAAGGTACCTAATTGCCTAGAAAGGAGCAGACG
ATATGGCGTCGCTCCCTGCAGGTCGACTCTAGAAACCAGCAGAGCATATGGGCTCGCTGGCTGCAGTATT
CCCGGGTTCATTAGATCCTAAGGTACCTAATTGCCTAGAAAGGAGCAGACGATATGGCGTCGCTCCCTGC
AGGTCGACTCTAGAAACCAGCAGAGCATATGGGCTCGCTGGCTGCAGTATTCCCGGGTTCATTAGATCCT
AAGGTACCTAATTGCCTAGAAAGGAGCAGACGATATGGCGTCGCTCCCTGCAGGTCGACTCTAGAAACCA
GCAGAGCATATGGGCTCGCTGGCTGCAGTATTCCCGGGTTCATTAGATCCTAAGGTACCTAATTGCCTAG
AAAGGAGCAGACGATATGGCGTCGCTCCCTGCAGGTCGACTCTAGAAACCAGCAGAGCATATGGGCTCGC
TGGCTGCAGTATTCCCGGGTTCATTAGATCCTAAGGTACCTAATTGCCTAGAAAGGAGCAGACGATATGG
CGTCGCTCCCTGCAGGTCGACTCTAGAAACCAGCAGAGCATATGGGCTCGCTGGCTGCAGTATTCCCGGG
TTCATTAGATCCTAAGGTACCTAATTGCCTAGAAAGGAGCAGACGATATGGCGTCGCTCCCTGCAGGTCG
ACTCTAGAAACCAGCAGAGCATATGGGCTCGCTGGCTGCAGTATTCCCGGGTTCATTAGATCCTAAGGTA
CCTAATTGCCTAGAAAGGAGCAGACGATATGGCGTCGCTCCCTGCAGGTCGACTCTAGAAACCAGCAGAG
CATATGGGCTCGCTGGCTGCAGTATTCCCGGGTTCATTAGATCCTAAGGTACCTAATTGCCTAGAAAGGA
GCAGACGATATGGCGTCGCTCCCTGCAGGTCGACTCTAGAAACCAGCAGAGCATATGGGCTCGCTGGCTG
CAGTATTCCCGGGTTCATTAGATCCTAAGGTACCTAATTGCCTAGAAAGGAGCAGACGATATGGCGTCGC
TCCCTGCAGGTCGACTCTAGAAACCAGCAGAGCATATGGGCTCGCTGGCTGCAGTATTCCCGGGTTCATT
AGATCTCGCGAAGGGCGAATTCACGAGGCGCGCCCGGATCGCGATCGCAATCTTAATTAACTCGAGTCTA
GAGGGCCCGTTTAAACCCGCTGATCAGCCTCGACTGTGCCTTCTAGTTGCCAGCCATCTGTTGTTTGCCC
CTCCCCCGTGCCTTCCTTGACCCTGGAAGGTGCCACTCCCACTGTCCTTTCCTAATAAAATGAGGAAATT
GCATCGCATTGTCTGAGTAGGTGTCATTCTATTCTGGGGGGTGGGGTGGGGCAGGACAGCAAGGGGGAGG
ATTGGGAAGACAATAGCAGGCATGCTGGGGATGCGGTGGGCTCTATGGCTTCTGAGGCGGAAAGAACCAG
CTGGGGCTCTAGGGGGTATCCCC
[124 nt withheld, positions 9334-9457]
C
[91 nt withheld, positions 9459-9549]
A
[49 nt withheld, positions 9551-9599]
CCTTTGACGTTGGAGTCCACGTTCTTT
[37 nt withheld, positions 9627-9663]
ACCCTATCTCGGTCTATTCTTTTGATTTATAAGGGATTTTGCCGATTTCGGCCTATTGGTTAAAAAATGA
GCTGATTTAACAAAAATTTAACGCGAATTAATTCTGTGGAATGTGTGTCAGTTAGGGTGTGGAAAGTCCC
CAGGCTCCCCAGCAGGCAGAAGTATGCAAAGCATGCATCTCAATTAGTCAGCAACCAGGTGTGGAAAGTC
CCCAGGCTCCCCAGCAGGCAGAAGTATGCAAAGCATGCATCTCAATTAGTCAGCAACCATAGTCCCGCCC
CTAACTCCGCCCATCCCGCCCCTAACTCCGCCCAGTTCCGCCCATTCTCCGCCCCATGGCTGACTAATTT
TTTTTATTTATGCAGAGGCCGAGGCCGCCTCTGCCTCTGAGCTATTCCAGAAGTAGTGAGGAGGCTTTTT
TGGAGGCCTAGGCTTTTGCAAAAAGCTCCCGGGAGCTTGTATATCCATTTTCGGATCTGATCAGCACGTG
TTGACAATTAATCATCGGCATAGTATATCGGCATAGTATAATACGACAAGGTGAGGAACTAAACCATGGC
CAAGTTGACCAGTGCCGTTCCGGTGCTCACCGCGCGCGACGTCGCCGGAGCGGTCGAGTTCTGGACCGAC
CGGCTCGGGTTCTCCCGGGACTTCGTGGAGGACGACTTCGCCGGTGTGGTCCGGGACGACGTGACCCTGT
TCATCAGCGCGGTCCAGGACCAGGTGGTGCCGGACAACACCCTGGCCTGGGTGTGGGTGCGCGGCCTGGA
CGAGCTGTACGCCGAGTGGTCGGAGGTCGTGTCCACGAACTTCCGGGACGCCTCCGGGCCGGCCATGACC
GAGATCGGCGAGCAGCCGTGGGGGCGGGAGTTCGCCCTGCGCGACCCGGCCGGCAACTGCGTGCACTTCG
TGGCCGAGGAGCAGGACTGACACGTGCTACGAGATTTCGATTCCACCGCCGCCTTCTATGAAAGGTTGGG
CTTCGGAATCGTTTTCCGGGACGCCGGCTGGATGATCCTCCAGCGCGGGGATCTCATGCTGGAGTTCTTC
GCCCACCCCAACTTGTTTATTGCAGCTTATAATGGTTACAAATAAAGCAATAGCATCACAAATTTCACAA
ATAAAGCATTTTTTTCACTGCATTCTAGTTGTGGTTTGTCCAAACTCATCAATGTATCTTATCATGTCTG
TATACCGTCGACCTCTAGCTAGAGCTTGGCGTAATCATGGTCATAGCTGTTTCCTGTGTGAAATTGTTAT
CCGCTCACAATTCCACACAACATACGAGCCGGAAGCATAAAGTGTAAAGCCTGGGGTGCCTAATGAGTGA
GCTAACTCACATTAATTGCGTTGCGCTCACTGCCCGCTTTCCAGTCGGGAAACCTGTCGTGCCAGCTGCA
TTAATGAATCGGCCAACGCGCGGGGAGAGGCGGTTTGCGTATTGGGCGCTCTTCCGCTTCCTCGCTCACT
GACTCGCTGCGCTCGGTCGTTCGGCTGCGGCGAGCGGTATCAGCTCACTCAAAGGCGGTAATACGGTTAT
CCACAGAATCAGGGGATAACGCAGGAAAGAACATGTGAGCAAAAGGCCAGCAAAAGGCCAGGAACCGTAA
AAAGGCCGCGTTGCTGGCGTTTTTCCATAGGCTCCGCCCCCCTGACGAGCATCACAAAAATCGACGCTCA
AGTCAGAGGTGGCGAAACCCGACAGGACTATAAAGATACCAGGCGTTTCCCCCTGGAAGCTCCCTCGTGC
GCTCTCCTGTTCCGACCCTGCCGCTTACCGGATACCTGTCCGCCTTTCTCCCTTCGGGAAGCGTGGCGCT
TTCTCATAGCTCACGCTGTAGGTATCTCAGTTCGGTGTAGGTCGTTCGCTCCAAGCTGGGCTGTGTGCAC
GAACCCCCCGTTCAGCCCGACCGCTGCGCCTTATCCGGTAACTATCGTCTTGAGTCCAACCCGGTAAGAC
ACGACTTATCGCCACTGGCAGCAGCCACTGGTAACAGGATTAGCAGAGCGAGGTATGTAGGCGGTGCTAC
AGAGTTCTTGAAGTGGTGGCCTAACTACGGCTACACTAGAAGAACAGTATTTGGTATCTGCGCTCTGCTG
AAGCCAGTTACCTTCGGAAAAAGAGTTGGTAGCTCTTGATCCGGCAAACAAACCACCGCTGGTAGCGGTT
TTTTTGTTTGCAAGCAGCAGATTACGCGCAGAAAAAAAGGATCTCAAGAAGATCCTTTGATCTTTTCTAC
GGGGTCTGACGCTCAGTGGAACGAAAACTCACGTTAAGGGATTTTGGTCATGAGATTATCAAAAAGGATC
TTCACCTAGATCCTTTTAAATTAAAAATGAAGTTTTAAATCAATCTAAAGTATATATGAGTAAACTTGGT
CTGACAGTTACCAATGCTTAATCAGTGAGGCACCTATCTCAGCGATCTGTCTATTTCGTTCATCCATAGT
TGCCTGACTCCCCGTCGTGTAGATAACTACGATACGGGAGGGCTTACCATCTGGCCCCAGTGCTGCAATG
ATACCGCGAGACCCACGCTCACCGGCTCCAGATTTATCAGCAATAAACCAGCCAGCCGGAAGGGCCGAGC
GCAGAAGTGGTCCTGCAACTTTATCCGCCTCCATCCAGTCTATTAATTGTTGCCGGGAAGCTAGAGTAAG
TAGTTCGCCAGTTAATAGTTTGCGCAACGTTGTTGCCATTGCTACAGGCATCGTGGTGTCACGCTCGTCG
TTTGGTATGGCTTCATTCAGCTCCGGTTCCCAACGATCAAGGCGAGTTACATGATCCCCCATGTTGTGCA
AAAAAGCGGTTAGCTCCTTCGGTCCTCCGATCGTTGTCAGAAGTAAGTTGGCCGCAGTGTTATCACTCAT
GGTTATGGCAGCACTGCATAATTCTCTTACTGTCATGCCATCCGTAAGATGCTTTTCTGTGACTGGTGAG
TACTCAACCAAGTCATTCTGAGAATAGTGTATGCGGCGACCGAGTTGCTCTTGCCCGGCGTCAATACGGG
ATAATACCGCGCCACATAGCAGAACTTTAAAAGTGCTCATCATTGGAAAACGTTCTTCGGGGCGAAAACT
CTCAAGGATCTTACCGCTGTTGAGATCCAGTTCGATGTAACCCACTCGTGCACCCAACTGATCTTCAGCA
TCTTTTACTTTCACCAGCGTTTCTGGGTGAGCAAAAACAGGAAGGCAAAATGCCGCAAAAAAGGGAATAA
GGGCGACACGGAAATGTTGAATACTCATACTCTTCCTTTTTCAATATTATTGAAGCATTTATCAGGGTTA
TTGTCTCATGAGCGGATACATATTTGAATGTATTTAGAAAAATAAACAAATAGGGGTTCCGCGCACATTT
CCCCGAAAAGTGCCACCTGACGTC
