Features (pLannotate 1.2.2; 43 found; start..end, strand, type, name):
     28..80      -  misc_feature   bom (fragment): basis of mobility region from pBR322
    235..614     +  enhancer       CMV enhancer: human cytomegalovirus immediate early enhancer
    615..818     +  promoter       CMV promoter: human cytomegalovirus (CMV) immediate early promoter
    820..839     +  promoter       PLtetO-1 promoter (fragment): modified phage lambda PL promoter with tet operator sites (Lutz and Bujard, 1997)
    841..860     +  promoter       PLtetO-1 promoter (fragment): modified phage lambda PL promoter with tet operator sites (Lutz and Bujard, 1997)
    868..901     +  promoter       TRE3GV promoter (fragment): 3rd-generation Tet-responsive promoter that can be activated by binding of Tet-On® 3G, optimized for retroviral and lentiviral vectors
   1002..1046    +  CDS            gp41 peptide: antigenic peptide corresponding to amino acids 655 to 669 of the HIV envelope protein gp41 (Lutje Hulsik et al., 2013) recognized by the 2H10 single-chain llama nanobody
   1488..1526    +  CDS            gp41 peptide (fragment): antigenic peptide corresponding to amino acids 655 to 669 of the HIV envelope protein gp41 (Lutje Hulsik et al., 2013) recognized by the 2H10 single-chain llama nanobody
   1551..1586    +  CDS            gp41 peptide (fragment): antigenic peptide corresponding to amino acids 655 to 669 of the HIV envelope protein gp41 (Lutje Hulsik et al., 2013) recognized by the 2H10 single-chain llama nanobody
   1605..1646    +  CDS            gp41 peptide (fragment): antigenic peptide corresponding to amino acids 655 to 669 of the HIV envelope protein gp41 (Lutje Hulsik et al., 2013) recognized by the 2H10 single-chain llama nanobody
   1782..1820    +  CDS            gp41 peptide (fragment): antigenic peptide corresponding to amino acids 655 to 669 of the HIV envelope protein gp41 (Lutje Hulsik et al., 2013) recognized by the 2H10 single-chain llama nanobody
   2436..4997    +  CDS            KIF18B: KI18B_HUMAN - Experimental evidence at protein level: Swiss-Prot protein existence level 1. In complex with KIF2C, constitutes the major microtubule plus-end depolymerizing activity in mitotic cells. Its major role may be to transport KIF2C and/or MAPRE1 along microtubules. From Homo sapiens (Human).
   5046..5102    +  CDS            GCN4_v4: GCN4 peptide optimized to improve solubility while preserving binding to an scFv-GFP fusion protein (Tanenbaum et al., 2014)
   5420..5443    +  CDS            GCN4_v4 (fragment): GCN4 peptide optimized to improve solubility while preserving binding to an scFv-GFP fusion protein (Tanenbaum et al., 2014)
   5712..5734    +  CDS            GCN4_v4 (fragment): GCN4 peptide optimized to improve solubility while preserving binding to an scFv-GFP fusion protein (Tanenbaum et al., 2014)
   6784..7479    +  CDS            TagBFP: TagBFP is a basic (constitutively fluorescent) blue fluorescent protein published in 2008, derived from Entacmaea quadricolor. It is reported to be a very rapidly-maturing monomer with very low acid sensitivity.
   7562..7580    -  misc_feature   MCS (fragment): pUC18/19 multiple cloning site
   7683..7701    -  misc_feature   MCS (fragment): pUC18/19 multiple cloning site
   7804..7822    -  misc_feature   MCS (fragment): pUC18/19 multiple cloning site
   7925..7943    -  misc_feature   MCS (fragment): pUC18/19 multiple cloning site
   8046..8064    -  misc_feature   MCS (fragment): pUC18/19 multiple cloning site
   8167..8185    -  misc_feature   MCS (fragment): pUC18/19 multiple cloning site
   8288..8306    -  misc_feature   MCS (fragment): pUC18/19 multiple cloning site
   8409..8427    -  misc_feature   MCS (fragment): pUC18/19 multiple cloning site
   8530..8548    -  misc_feature   MCS (fragment): pUC18/19 multiple cloning site
   8651..8669    -  misc_feature   MCS (fragment): pUC18/19 multiple cloning site
   8772..8790    -  misc_feature   MCS (fragment): pUC18/19 multiple cloning site
   8893..8911    -  misc_feature   MCS (fragment): pUC18/19 multiple cloning site
   9064..9288    +  polyA_signal   bGH poly(A) signal: bovine growth hormone polyadenylation signal
   9292..9313    +  promoter       SV40 promoter (fragment): SV40 enhancer and early promoter
   9334..9762    +  rep_origin     f1 ori (sequence partly withheld): f1 bacteriophage origin of replication; arrow indicates direction of (+) strand synthesis
   9776..10105   +  promoter       SV40 promoter: SV40 enhancer and early promoter
  10153..10200   +  promoter       EM7 promoter: synthetic bacterial promoter&nbsp
  10219..10593   +  CDS            BleoR: antibiotic-binding protein; Sh ble from Streptoalloteichus hindustanus; confers resistance to bleomycin, phleomycin, and Zeocin™
  10603..10728   +  CDS            ble (fragment): BLE_KLEPN - Experimental evidence at protein level: Swiss-Prot protein existence level 1. Binding protein with a strong affinity to the bleomycin family of antibiotics. Binds to CL990; an antimitotic-antibiotic compound. From Klebsiella pneumoniae.
  10723..10844   +  polyA_signal   SV40 poly(A) signal: SV40 polyadenylation signal
  10915..10937   -  protein_bind   lac operator (fragment): The lac repressor binds to the lac operator to inhibit transcription in E. coli. This inhibition can be relieved by adding lactose or isopropyl-β-D-thiogalactopyranoside (IPTG). lac repressor encoded by lacI
  10941..10971   -  promoter       lac promoter: promoter for the E. coli lac operon
  10986..11007   -  protein_bind   CAP binding site: CAP binding activates transcription in the presence of cAMP. E. coli catabolite activator protein
  11020..11112   -  CDS            lacI (fragment): lac repressor; lacI; The lac repressor binds to the lac operator to inhibit transcription in E. coli. This inhibition can be relieved by adding lactose or isopropyl-β-D-thiogalactopyranoside (IPTG).
  11295..11883   -  rep_origin     ori: high-copy-number ColE1/pMB1/pBR322/pUC origin of replication
  12054..12914   -  CDS            AmpR: β-lactamase; bla; confers resistance to ampicillin, carbenicillin, and related antibiotics
  12915..13019   -  promoter       AmpR promoter: bla
>Addgene plasmid #128605 | 24xMoonTag-kif18b-STOP-24xSunTag-linker-24xPP7 (3’UTR translation reporter) | addgene full sequence | sequence record 318004 | Addgene NGS Result
GACGGATCGGGAGATCTCCCGATCCCCTATGGTGCACTCTCAGTACAATCTGCTCTGATGCCGCATAGTT
AAGCCAGTATCTGCTCCCTGCTTGTGTGTTGGAGGTCGCTGAGTAGTGCGCGAGCAAAATTTAAACTACA
ACAAGGCAAGGCTTGACCGACAATTGCATGAAGAATCTGCTTAGGGTTAGGCGTTTTGCGCTGCTTCGCG
ATGTACGGGCCAGATATACGCGTTGACATTGATTATTGACTAGTTATTAATAGTAATCAATTACGGGGTC
ATTAGTTCATAGCCCATATATGGAGTTCCGCGTTACATAACTTACGGTAAATGGCCCGCCTGGCTGACCG
CCCAACGACCCCCGCCCATTGACGTCAATAATGACGTATGTTCCCATAGTAACGCCAATAGGGACTTTCC
ATTGACGTCAATGGGTGGAGTATTTACGGTAAACTGCCCACTTGGCAGTACATCAAGTGTATCATATGCC
AAGTACGCCCCCTATTGACGTCAATGACGGTAAATGGCCCGCCTGGCATTATGCCCAGTACATGACCTTA
TGGGACTTTCCTACTTGGCAGTACATCTACGTATTAGTCATCGCTATTACCATGGTGATGCGGTTTTGGC
AGTACATCAATGGGCGTGGATAGCGGTTTGACTCACGGGGATTTCCAAGTCTCCACCCCATTGACGTCAA
TGGGAGTTTGTTTTGGCACCAAAATCAACGGGACTTTCCAAAATGTCGTAACAACTCCGCCCCATTGACG
CAAATGGGCGGTAGGCGTGTACGGTGGGAGGTCTATATAAGCAGAGCTCTCCCTATCAGTGATAGAGATC
TCCCTATCAGTGATAGAGATCGTCGACGAGCTCGTTTAGTGAACCGTCAGATCGCCTGGAGACGCCATCC
ACGCTGTTTTGACCTCCATAGAAGACACCGGGACCGATCCAGCCTCCGGACTCTAGCGTTTAAACTTAAG
CTTGCCACCATGCGTACGGGCAAGAATGAGCAGGAACTGCTGGAACTGGACAAATGGGCAAGCCTGGGGA
GCGGCTCCGGAAAGAACGAGCAGGAACTGCTGGAACTGGACAAGTGGGCTTCTCTGGGCTCCGGGTCCGG
GAAAAACGAACAGGAGCTGCTGGAGCTGGATAAGTGGGCCAGCCTGGGCTCCGGGTCCGGGAAGAATGAA
CAGGAACTGCTGGAACTGGATAAATGGGCATCTCTGGGCAGCGGGTCCGGAAAGAATGAACAGGAGCTGC
TGGAACTGGACAAGTGGGCATCCCTGGGGAGCGGGTCCGGAAAGAATGAACAGGAACTGCTGGAACTGGA
TAAGTGGGCATCCCTGGGAAGCGGCTCCGGAAAAAACGAGCAGGAGCTGCTGGAGCTGGACAAGTGGGCC
TCTCTGGGCTCCGGCTCCGGGAAGAATGAACAGGAGCTGCTGGAACTGGATAAGTGGGCATCTCTGGGGT
CCGGAAGCGGTAAAAACGAGCAGGAACTGCTGGAACTGGACAAGTGGGCAAGCCTGGGGTCTGGCTCCGG
CAAAAACGAACAGGAACTGCTGGAACTGGACAAATGGGCCAGCCTGGGCTCCGGGTCCGGGAAAAATGAG
CAGGAACTGCTGGAACTGGATAAATGGGCGAGCCTGGGCAGCGGGTCCGGAAAAAACGAACAGGAGCTGC
TGGAGCTGGACAAATGGGCGAGTCTGGGCTCCGGAAGCGGCAAGAATGAACAGGAACTGCTGGAGCTGGA
CAAATGGGCCAGCCTGGGCAGCGGCTCCGGAAAGAATGAGCAGGAACTGCTGGAGCTGGACAAATGGGCA
TCTCTGGGCTCCGGCTCCGGGAAAAACGAGCAGGAACTGCTGGAGCTGGACAAGTGGGCTTCCCTGGGCA
GCGGCTCCGGAAAAAATGAACAGGAACTGCTGGAACTGGACAAGTGGGCCAGCCTGGGGTCCGGGTCTGG
GAAGAACGAGCAGGAACTGCTGGAGCTGGACAAGTGGGCATCTCTGGGGTCTGGCTCTGGCAAGAACGAG
CAGGAACTGCTGGAACTGGACAAGTGGGCGAGCCTGGGCAGCGGGTCTGGCAAGAATGAACAGGAGCTGC
TGGAACTGGACAAATGGGCCAGCCTGGGGTCTGGGTCTGGAAAGAATGAGCAGGAACTGCTGGAGCTGGA
CAAGTGGGCATCTCTGGGCTCTGGGTCTGGCAAGAACGAGCAGGAGCTGCTGGAGCTGGATAAGTGGGCA
TCCCTGGGGTCCGGGTCCGGCAAGAATGAACAGGAGCTGCTGGAGCTGGATAAATGGGCATCCCTGGGCT
CTGGGTCTGGGAAGAATGAGCAGGAGCTGCTGGAACTGGATAAGTGGGCGAGCCTGGGCAGCGGGTCTGG
CAAGAATGAGCAGGAACTGCTGGAGCTGGACAAGTGGGCTTCTCTGCACCGGTCAGCAGTGGAGGACAGC
ACGCTGCAAGTAGTGGTACGGGTGCGGCCCCCCACCCCTCGGGAGCTGGACAGTCAGCGGCGGCCAGTGG
TTCAGGTGGTGGACGAGCGGGTGCTGGTGTTTAACCCTGAGGAGCCCGATGGAGGGTTCCCTGGCCTGAA
ATGGGGTGGCACCCATGATGGCCCCAAGAAGAAGGGCAAAGACCTGACGTTTGTCTTTGACCGGGTCTTT
GGCGAGGCGGCCACCCAACAGGACGTGTTCCAGCACACCACGCACAGCGTCCTGGACAGCTTCCTCCAGG
GCTACAACTGCTCAGTGTTTGCCTACGGGGCCACCGGGGCTGGGAAGACACACACCATGCTGGGAAGGGA
GGGGGACCCCGGCATCATGTACCTGACCACCGTGGAACTGTACAGGCGCCTGGAGGCCCGCCAGCAGGAG
AAGCACTTCGAGGTGCTCATCAGCTACCAGGAGGTGTATAATGAACAGATCCATGACCTCCTGGAGCCCA
AGGGGCCCCTTGCCATCCGCGAGGACCCCGACAAGGGGGTGGTGGTGCAAGGACTTTCTTTCCACCAGCC
AGCCTCAGCCGAGCAGCTGCTGGAGATACTGACCAGGGGGAACCGTAACCGCACGCAGCACCCCACTGAT
GCCAACGCGACTTCCTCCCGCTCCCATGCCATCTTCCAGATCTTTGTGAAGCAGCAGGACCGGGTTCCAG
GACTGACCCAGGCTGTCCAGGTGGCCAAGATGAGCCTGATTGACCTGGCTGGCTCAGAGCGGGCATCCAG
CACCCATGCGAAGGGGGAGCGGCTGCGGGAGGGGGCCAACATCAACCGCTCTCTGCTGGCGCTCATCAAC
GTCCTCAATGCCTTGGCCGATGCAAAGGGCCGCAAGACCGCTGTGCCCTACGCGGACAGCGCACTGACCC
GCCTGCTCAAAGACTCCCTCGGGGGCAACTGCCGCACAGTGATGATCGCTGCCATCAGCCCCTCCAGCCT
GACCTACGAGGACACGTATAATACCCTCAAATATGCCGACCGGGCCAAGGAGATCAGGCTCTCGCTGAAG
AGCAATGTGACCAGCCTGGACTGTCACATCAGCCAGTATGCTACCATCTGCCAACAGCTCCAGGCTGAGG
TAGCCGCTCTGAGGAAGAAGCTCCAAGTGTATGAGGGGGGAGGCCAGCCCCCACCACAGGACCTCCCAGG
ATCTCCCAAGTCGGGACCACCACCAGAACACCTTCCCAGCTCCCCCTTGCCACCCCACCCTCCCAGCCAG
CCCTGCACCCCAGAGCTCCCTGCAGGGCCTAGAGCCCTTCAAGAGGAGAGTCTGGGGATGGAGGCCCAGG
TGGAGAGGGCCATGGAAGGGAACTCTTCAGACCAGGAGCAGTCCCCAGAGGATGAGGATGAAGGCCCAGC
TGAGGAGGTTCCAACCCAGATGCCAGAGCAGAACCCCACACATGCACTGCCAGAGTCCCCTCGCCTGACC
CTGCAGCCCAAGCCAGTCGTGGGCCACTTCTCAGCACGGGAACTGGATGGGGACCGTTCTAAGCGGTTGG
CCCTAAAGGTGCTGTGCGTTGCCCAGCGGCAGTACTCCCTGCTCCAAGCAGCCAACCTCCTGACGCCCGA
CATGATCACAGAGTTTGAGACCCTACAGCAGCTGGTGCAAGAGGAAAAAATTGAGCCTGGGGCAGAGGCC
TTGAGGACTTCAGGCCTGGCCAGGGGGGCACCTCTGGCTCAGGAGCTGTGTTCAGAGTCAAAGCCTCCAG
GATACACTGGCCCTGTGACCCGGACTATGGCGAGGCGACTGAGTGGCCCCCTGCACACCCTGGGAATCCC
GCCTGGACCCAACTGCACCCCAGCCCAGGGGTCCCGATGGCCCATGGAGAAGAAGAGGAGGAGACCAAGC
GCCTTGGAGGCAGACAGTCCCATGGCCCCAAAGCGGGGCACCAAGCGCCAGCGCCAGTCCTTCCTGCCCT
GCCTAAGGAGAGGGTCTCTGCCTGACACCCAACCTTCACAGGGGCCCAGCACCCCCAAAGGAGAAAGGGC
CTCCTCCCCCTGCCATTCCCCTCGCGTTTGCCCAGCCACAGTCATCAAAAGCCGGGTGCCCCTGGGCCCT
TCCGCCATGCAGAACTGCTCCACCCCGCTGGCTCTGCCCACTCGAGACCTCAATGCCACCTTTGATCTCT
CTGAGGAGCCTCCCTCAAAGCCCAGTTTCCATGAATGCATTGGCTGGGACAAAATACCCCAGGAGCTGAG
CAGGCTGGACCAGCCCTTCATCCCCAGGGCACCTGTGCCCCTGTTCACCATGAAGGGCCCCAAGCCAACA
TCTTCCCTCCCTGGGACCTCTGCCTGCAAGAAGAAGCGCGTTGCGAGTTCCTCAGTCTCCCATGGCCGCA
GCCGCATCGCCCGCCTCCCCAGCAGCACTTTGAAGAGGCCAGCTGGGCCCCTTGTACTCCCAGAGCTGCC
CTTGAGTCCCCTGTGCCCTAGCAACCGGAGGAATGGAAAGGACCTCATCAGGGTGGGGAGAGCACTCTCA
GCAGGGAACGGCGTCACCAAGGTGTCCGATATCTGAATCGATGGAGGTGGATCTGGAGGTGGAGGTTCTG
GAGGAGAAGAACTTTTGAGCAAGAATTATCATCTTGAGAACGAAGTGGCTCGTCTTAAGAAAGGTTCTGG
CAGTGGAGAAGAACTGCTTTCAAAGAATTACCACCTGGAAAATGAGGTAGCTAGACTGAAAAAGGGGAGC
GGAAGTGGGGAGGAGTTGCTGAGCAAAAATTATCATTTGGAGAACGAAGTAGCACGACTAAAGAAAGGGT
CCGGATCGGGTGAGGAGTTACTCTCGAAAAATTATCATCTCGAAAACGAAGTGGCTCGGCTAAAAAAGGG
CAGTGGTTCTGGAGAAGAGCTATTATCTAAAAACTACCACCTCGAAAATGAGGTGGCACGCTTAAAAAAG
GGAAGTGGCAGTGGTGAAGAGCTACTATCCAAGAATTATCATCTTGAGAACGAGGTAGCGCGTTTGAAGA
AGGGTTCCGGCTCAGGAGAGGAACTGCTCTCGAAGAACTATCATCTTGAAAATGAGGTCGCTCGATTAAA
AAAGGGATCGGGCAGTGGTGAGGAACTACTTTCAAAGAATTACCACCTCGAAAACGAAGTAGCTCGATTA
AAGAAAGGTTCAGGGTCGGGTGAAGAATTACTGAGTAAAAATTATCATCTGGAAAATGAGGTAGCGAGAC
TAAAAAAGGGGAGTGGTTCTGGCGAAGAGTTGCTATCGAAAAATTATCATCTTGAGAACGAAGTTGCTAG
GCTCAAAAAGGGCTCAGGCTCAGGCGAGGAGTTGCTCTCGAAAAACTACCACTTGGAAAATGAGGTCGCG
AGGTTGAAAAAGGGGAGCGGGTCGGGCGAGGAGTTATTGAGCAAAAACTATCATTTAGAGAACGAAGTCG
CGCGCTTAAAGAAAGGCTCGGGCTCGGGCGAAGAACTCTTATCGAAGAACTACCACCTCGAAAATGAGGT
CGCCAGGTTGAAAAAGGGCAGTGGCAGCGGGGAGGAACTCTTGAGCAAGAACTACCACTTGGAGAATGAG
GTCGCGAGATTGAAGAAAGGGTCGGGGAGCGGCGAGGAATTGCTCAGCAAGAATTATCATTTGGAGAACG
AAGTCGCCAGGCTCAAGAAAGGCTCGGGGTCGGGGGAGGAATTGTTGAGTAAAAACTACCACTTGGAAAA
TGAAGTCGCCAGGCTCAAAAAAGGGAGTGGGAGCGGCGAAGAGTTATTGAGCAAAAATTACCACTTGGAG
AACGAAGTGGCAAGGCTCAAGAAAGGGAGCGGCAGCGGGGAGGAGCTCTTATCGAAGAACTACCACTTAG
AGAATGAAGTCGCCCGCTTGAAGAAAGGCTCGGGGAGCGGGGAAGAGCTCTTGAGCAAGAACTACCACTT
GGAAAATGAGGTGGCGCGCTTGAAGAAAGGGAGCGGGAGCGGGGAAGAGTTACTATCTAAGAATTATCAT
CTCGAGAACGAGGTGGCTCGACTAAAGAAGGGCTCCGGCAGTGGGGAGGAACTCCTGTCGAAGAACTATC
ATCTTGAAAATGAGGTTGCAAGACTTAAAAAGGGGTCCGGATCAGGTGAGGAACTACTCAGTAAGAATTA
CCACCTGGAAAACGAAGTTGCACGTTTGAAGAAAGGATCAGGATCAGGCGAAGAACTGCTCTCAAAAGAT
TATCATTTGGAAAATGAGGTTGCACGTTTAAAAAAGGGAAGTGGCAGTGGTGAGGAACTTCTGTCGAAAA
ATTATCATCTCGAGAATGAAGTAGCCCGACTTAAAAAGGGTTCTGGCTCGGGTCAGCGGCCGCAGCGAGC
TCATTCGGGAGAACATGCACATCAAGCTATACATGGAGGGCACCGTGGACAACCATCACTTCAAGTGCAC
ATCCGAGGGCGAAGGCAAGCCCTACGAGGGCACCCAGACCATCAGAATCAAGGTGGTCGAGGGCGGCCCT
CTCCCCTTCGCCTTCGACATCCTGGCTACGAGCTTCCTCTACGGCAGCAAGACCTTCATCAACCACACCC
AGGGCATCCCCGACTTCTTCAAGCAGTCCTTCCCTCAGGGCTTCACATGGGAGAGAGTCACCACATACGA
AGACGGGGGCGTGCTCACCGCTACCCAGGACACCAGCCTCCAGGACGGCTGCCTCATCTACAACGTCAAG
ATCAGAGGGGTCAACTTCACATCCAACGGCCCTGTCATGCAGAAGAAAACACTCGGCTGGGAGGCCTTCA
CCGAGACGCTGTACCCCGCCGACGGCGGCCTGGAAGGTAGAAACGACATGGCCCTCAAGCTCGTGGGCGG
GAGCCATCTCATCGCAAACATCAAGACCACATACAGATCCAAGAAACCCGCAAAGAACCTCAAGATGCCT
GGCGTCTACTATGTGGACTACAGACTGGAAAGAATCAAGGAGGCCAACAACGAGACCTACGTCGAGCAGC
ACGAGGTGGCAGTGGCCAGATACTGCGACCTCCCAAGCAAACTGGGGCACAAACTCAATGCTAGCTAATG
ATCAGTTGTACAGGTACCGGATCCTAAGGTACCTAATTGCCTAGAAAGGAGCAGACGATATGGCGTCGCT
CCCTGCAGGTCGACTCTAGAAACCAGCAGAGCATATGGGCTCGCTGGCTGCAGTATTCCCGGGTTCATTA
GATCCTAAGGTACCTAATTGCCTAGAAAGGAGCAGACGATATGGCGTCGCTCCCTGCAGGTCGACTCTAG
AAACCAGCAGAGCATATGGGCTCGCTGGCTGCAGTATTCCCGGGTTCATTAGATCCTAAGGTACCTAATT
GCCTAGAAAGGAGCAGACGATATGGCGTCGCTCCCTGCAGGTCGACTCTAGAAACCAGCAGAGCATATGG
GCTCGCTGGCTGCAGTATTCCCGGGTTCATTAGATCCTAAGGTACCTAATTGCCTAGAAAGGAGCAGACG
ATATGGCGTCGCTCCCTGCAGGTCGACTCTAGAAACCAGCAGAGCATATGGGCTCGCTGGCTGCAGTATT
CCCGGGTTCATTAGATCCTAAGGTACCTAATTGCCTAGAAAGGAGCAGACGATATGGCGTCGCTCCCTGC
AGGTCGACTCTAGAAACCAGCAGAGCATATGGGCTCGCTGGCTGCAGTATTCCCGGGTTCATTAGATCCT
AAGGTACCTAATTGCCTAGAAAGGAGCAGACGATATGGCGTCGCTCCCTGCAGGTCGACTCTAGAAACCA
GCAGAGCATATGGGCTCGCTGGCTGCAGTATTCCCGGGTTCATTAGATCCTAAGGTACCTAATTGCCTAG
AAAGGAGCAGACGATATGGCGTCGCTCCCTGCAGGTCGACTCTAGAAACCAGCAGAGCATATGGGCTCGC
TGGCTGCAGTATTCCCGGGTTCATTAGATCCTAAGGTACCTAATTGCCTAGAAAGGAGCAGACGATATGG
CGTCGCTCCCTGCAGGTCGACTCTAGAAACCAGCAGAGCATATGGGCTCGCTGGCTGCAGTATTCCCGGG
TTCATTAGATCCTAAGGTACCTAATTGCCTAGAAAGGAGCAGACGATATGGCGTCGCTCCCTGCAGGTCG
ACTCTAGAAACCAGCAGAGCATATGGGCTCGCTGGCTGCAGTATTCCCGGGTTCATTAGATCCTAAGGTA
CCTAATTGCCTAGAAAGGAGCAGACGATATGGCGTCGCTCCCTGCAGGTCGACTCTAGAAACCAGCAGAG
CATATGGGCTCGCTGGCTGCAGTATTCCCGGGTTCATTAGATCCTAAGGTACCTAATTGCCTAGAAAGGA
GCAGACGATATGGCGTCGCTCCCTGCAGGTCGACTCTAGAAACCAGCAGAGCATATGGGCTCGCTGGCTG
CAGTATTCCCGGGTTCATTAGATCCTAAGGTACCTAATTGCCTAGAAAGGAGCAGACGATATGGCGTCGC
TCCCTGCAGGTCGACTCTAGAAACCAGCAGAGCATATGGGCTCGCTGGCTGCAGTATTCCCGGGTTCATT
AGATCTCGCGAAGGGCGAATTCACGAGGCGCGCCCGGATCGCGATCGCAATCTTAATTAACTCGAGTCTA
GAGGGCCCGTTTAAACCCGCTGATCAGCCTCGACTGTGCCTTCTAGTTGCCAGCCATCTGTTGTTTGCCC
CTCCCCCGTGCCTTCCTTGACCCTGGAAGGTGCCACTCCCACTGTCCTTTCCTAATAAAATGAGGAAATT
GCATCGCATTGTCTGAGTAGGTGTCATTCTATTCTGGGGGGTGGGGTGGGGCAGGACAGCAAGGGGGAGG
ATTGGGAAGACAATAGCAGGCATGCTGGGGATGCGGTGGGCTCTATGGCTTCTGAGGCGGAAAGAACCAG
CTGGGGCTCTAGGGGGTATCCCC
[124 nt withheld, positions 9334-9457]
C
[91 nt withheld, positions 9459-9549]
A
[49 nt withheld, positions 9551-9599]
CCTTTGACGTTGGAGTCCACGTTCTTT
[37 nt withheld, positions 9627-9663]
ACCCTATCTCGGTCTATTCTTTTGATTTATAAGGGATTTTGCCGATTTCGGCCTATTGGTTAAAAAATGA
GCTGATTTAACAAAAATTTAACGCGAATTAATTCTGTGGAATGTGTGTCAGTTAGGGTGTGGAAAGTCCC
CAGGCTCCCCAGCAGGCAGAAGTATGCAAAGCATGCATCTCAATTAGTCAGCAACCAGGTGTGGAAAGTC
CCCAGGCTCCCCAGCAGGCAGAAGTATGCAAAGCATGCATCTCAATTAGTCAGCAACCATAGTCCCGCCC
CTAACTCCGCCCATCCCGCCCCTAACTCCGCCCAGTTCCGCCCATTCTCCGCCCCATGGCTGACTAATTT
TTTTTATTTATGCAGAGGCCGAGGCCGCCTCTGCCTCTGAGCTATTCCAGAAGTAGTGAGGAGGCTTTTT
TGGAGGCCTAGGCTTTTGCAAAAAGCTCCCGGGAGCTTGTATATCCATTTTCGGATCTGATCAGCACGTG
TTGACAATTAATCATCGGCATAGTATATCGGCATAGTATAATACGACAAGGTGAGGAACTAAACCATGGC
CAAGTTGACCAGTGCCGTTCCGGTGCTCACCGCGCGCGACGTCGCCGGAGCGGTCGAGTTCTGGACCGAC
CGGCTCGGGTTCTCCCGGGACTTCGTGGAGGACGACTTCGCCGGTGTGGTCCGGGACGACGTGACCCTGT
TCATCAGCGCGGTCCAGGACCAGGTGGTGCCGGACAACACCCTGGCCTGGGTGTGGGTGCGCGGCCTGGA
CGAGCTGTACGCCGAGTGGTCGGAGGTCGTGTCCACGAACTTCCGGGACGCCTCCGGGCCGGCCATGACC
GAGATCGGCGAGCAGCCGTGGGGGCGGGAGTTCGCCCTGCGCGACCCGGCCGGCAACTGCGTGCACTTCG
TGGCCGAGGAGCAGGACTGACACGTGCTACGAGATTTCGATTCCACCGCCGCCTTCTATGAAAGGTTGGG
CTTCGGAATCGTTTTCCGGGACGCCGGCTGGATGATCCTCCAGCGCGGGGATCTCATGCTGGAGTTCTTC
GCCCACCCCAACTTGTTTATTGCAGCTTATAATGGTTACAAATAAAGCAATAGCATCACAAATTTCACAA
ATAAAGCATTTTTTTCACTGCATTCTAGTTGTGGTTTGTCCAAACTCATCAATGTATCTTATCATGTCTG
TATACCGTCGACCTCTAGCTAGAGCTTGGCGTAATCATGGTCATAGCTGTTTCCTGTGTGAAATTGTTAT
CCGCTCACAATTCCACACAACATACGAGCCGGAAGCATAAAGTGTAAAGCCTGGGGTGCCTAATGAGTGA
GCTAACTCACATTAATTGCGTTGCGCTCACTGCCCGCTTTCCAGTCGGGAAACCTGTCGTGCCAGCTGCA
TTAATGAATCGGCCAACGCGCGGGGAGAGGCGGTTTGCGTATTGGGCGCTCTTCCGCTTCCTCGCTCACT
GACTCGCTGCGCTCGGTCGTTCGGCTGCGGCGAGCGGTATCAGCTCACTCAAAGGCGGTAATACGGTTAT
CCACAGAATCAGGGGATAACGCAGGAAAGAACATGTGAGCAAAAGGCCAGCAAAAGGCCAGGAACCGTAA
AAAGGCCGCGTTGCTGGCGTTTTTCCATAGGCTCCGCCCCCCTGACGAGCATCACAAAAATCGACGCTCA
AGTCAGAGGTGGCGAAACCCGACAGGACTATAAAGATACCAGGCGTTTCCCCCTGGAAGCTCCCTCGTGC
GCTCTCCTGTTCCGACCCTGCCGCTTACCGGATACCTGTCCGCCTTTCTCCCTTCGGGAAGCGTGGCGCT
TTCTCATAGCTCACGCTGTAGGTATCTCAGTTCGGTGTAGGTCGTTCGCTCCAAGCTGGGCTGTGTGCAC
GAACCCCCCGTTCAGCCCGACCGCTGCGCCTTATCCGGTAACTATCGTCTTGAGTCCAACCCGGTAAGAC
ACGACTTATCGCCACTGGCAGCAGCCACTGGTAACAGGATTAGCAGAGCGAGGTATGTAGGCGGTGCTAC
AGAGTTCTTGAAGTGGTGGCCTAACTACGGCTACACTAGAAGAACAGTATTTGGTATCTGCGCTCTGCTG
AAGCCAGTTACCTTCGGAAAAAGAGTTGGTAGCTCTTGATCCGGCAAACAAACCACCGCTGGTAGCGGTG
GTTTTTTTGTTTGCAAGCAGCAGATTACGCGCAGAAAAAAAGGATCTCAAGAAGATCCTTTGATCTTTTC
TACGGGGTCTGACGCTCAGTGGAACGAAAACTCACGTTAAGGGATTTTGGTCATGAGATTATCAAAAAGG
ATCTTCACCTAGATCCTTTTAAATTAAAAATGAAGTTTTAAATCAATCTAAAGTATATATGAGTAAACTT
GGTCTGACAGTTACCAATGCTTAATCAGTGAGGCACCTATCTCAGCGATCTGTCTATTTCGTTCATCCAT
AGTTGCCTGACTCCCCGTCGTGTAGATAACTACGATACGGGAGGGCTTACCATCTGGCCCCAGTGCTGCA
ATGATACCGCGAGACCCACGCTCACCGGCTCCAGATTTATCAGCAATAAACCAGCCAGCCGGAAGGGCCG
AGCGCAGAAGTGGTCCTGCAACTTTATCCGCCTCCATCCAGTCTATTAATTGTTGCCGGGAAGCTAGAGT
AAGTAGTTCGCCAGTTAATAGTTTGCGCAACGTTGTTGCCATTGCTACAGGCATCGTGGTGTCACGCTCG
TCGTTTGGTATGGCTTCATTCAGCTCCGGTTCCCAACGATCAAGGCGAGTTACATGATCCCCCATGTTGT
GCAAAAAAGCGGTTAGCTCCTTCGGTCCTCCGATCGTTGTCAGAAGTAAGTTGGCCGCAGTGTTATCACT
CATGGTTATGGCAGCACTGCATAATTCTCTTACTGTCATGCCATCCGTAAGATGCTTTTCTGTGACTGGT
GAGTACTCAACCAAGTCATTCTGAGAATAGTGTATGCGGCGACCGAGTTGCTCTTGCCCGGCGTCAATAC
GGGATAATACCGCGCCACATAGCAGAACTTTAAAAGTGCTCATCATTGGAAAACGTTCTTCGGGGCGAAA
ACTCTCAAGGATCTTACCGCTGTTGAGATCCAGTTCGATGTAACCCACTCGTGCACCCAACTGATCTTCA
GCATCTTTTACTTTCACCAGCGTTTCTGGGTGAGCAAAAACAGGAAGGCAAAATGCCGCAAAAAAGGGAA
TAAGGGCGACACGGAAATGTTGAATACTCATACTCTTCCTTTTTCAATATTATTGAAGCATTTATCAGGG
TTATTGTCTCATGAGCGGATACATATTTGAATGTATTTAGAAAAATAAACAAATAGGGGTTCCGCGCACA
TTTCCCCGAAAAGTGCCACCTGACGTC
